>Addgene plasmid #86321 | PX458_KDM3A_1 | addgene partial sequence | sequence record 171049 | Addgene Partial NGS Result
GACTATAAGGACCACGACGGAGACTACAAGGATCATGATATTGATTACAAAGACGATGACGATAAGATGG
CCCCAAAGAAGAAGCGGAAGGTCGGTATCCACGGAGTCCCAGCAGCCGACAAGAAGTACAGCATCGGCCT
GGACATCGGCACCAACTCTGTGGGCTGGGCCGTGATCACCGACGAGTACAAGGTGCCCAGCAAGAAATTC
AAGGTGCTGGGCAACACCGACCGGCACAGCATCAAGAAGAACCTGATCGGAGCCCTGCTGTTCGACAGCG
GCGAAACAGCCGAGGCCACCCGGCTGAAGAGAACCGCCAGAAGAAGATACACCAGACGGAAGAACCGGAT
CTGCTATCTGCAAGAGATCTTCAGCAACGAGATGGCCAAGGTGGACGACAGCTTCTTCCACAGACTGGAA
GAGTCCTTCCTGGTGGAAGAGGATAAGAAGCACGAGCGGCACCCCATCTTCGGCAACATCGTGGACGAGG
TGGCCTACCACGAGAAGTACCCCACCATCTACCACCTGAGAAAGAAACTGGTGGACAGCACCGACAAGGC
CGACCTGCGGCTGATCTATCTGGCCCTGGCCCACATGATCAAGTTCCGGGGCCACTTCCTGATCGAGGGC
GACCTGAACCCCGACAACAGCGACGTGGACAAGCTGTTCATCCAGCTGGTGCAGACCTACAACCAGCTGT
TCGAGGAAAACCCCATCAACGCCAGCGGCGTGGACGCCAAGGCCATCCTGTCTGCCAGACTGAGCAAGAG
CAGACGGCTGGAAAATCTGATCGCCCAGCTGCCCGGCGAGAAGAAGAATGGCCTGTTCGGAAACCTGATT
GCCCTGAGCCTGGGCCTGACCCCCAACTTCAAGAGCAACTTCGACCTGGCCGAGGATGCCAAACTGCAGC
TGAGCAAGGACACCTACGACGACGACCTGGACAACCTGCTGGCCCAGATCGGCGACCAGTACGCCGACCT
GTTTCTGGCCGCCAAGAACCTGTCCGACGCCATCCTGCTGAGCGACATCCTGAGAGTGAACACCGAGATC
ACCAAGGCCCCCCTGAGCGCCTCTATGATCAAGAGATACGACGAGCACCACCAGGACCTGACCCTGCTGA
AAGCTCTCGTGCGGCAGCAGCTGCCTGAGAAGTACAAAGAGATTTTCTTCGACCAGAGCAAGAACGGCTA
CGCCGGCTACATTGACGGCGGAGCCAGCCAGGAAGAGTTCTACAAGTTCATCAAGCCCATCCTGGAAAAG
ATGGACGGCACCGAGGAACTGCTCGTGAAGCTGAACAGAGAGGACCTGCTGCGGAAGCAGCGGACCTTCG
ACAACGGCAGCATCCCCCACCAGATCCACCTGGGAGAGCTGCACGCCATTCTGCGGCGGCAGGAAGATTT
TTACCCATTCCTGAAGGACAACCGGGAAAAGATCGAGAAGATCCTGACCTTCCGCATCCCCTACTACGTG
GGCCCTCTGGCCAGGGGAAACAGCAGATTCGCCTGGATGACCAGAAAGAGCGAGGAAACCATCACCCCCT
GGAACTTCGAGGAAGTGGTGGACAAGGGCGCTTCCGCCCAGAGCTTCATCGAGCGGATGACCAACTTCGA
TAAGAACCTGCCCAACGAGAAGGTGCTGCCCAAGCACAGCCTGCTGTACGAGTACTTCACCGTGTATAAC
GAGCTGACCAAAGTGAAATACGTGACCGAGGGAATGAGAAAGCCCGCCTTCCTGAGCGGCGAGCAGAAAA
AGGCCATCGTGGACCTGCTGTTCAAGACCAACCGGAAAGTGACCGTGAAGCAGCTGAAAGAGGACTACTT
CAAGAAAATCGAGTGCTTCGACTCCGTGGAAATCTCCGGCGTGGAAGATCGGTTCAACGCCTCCCTGGGC
ACATACCACGATCTGCTGAAAATTATCAAGGACAAGGACTTCCTGGACAATGAGGAAAACGAGGACATTC
TGGAAGATATCGTGCTGACCCTGACACTGTTTGAGGACAGAGAGATGATCGAGGAACGGCTGAAAACCTA
TGCCCACCTGTTCGACGACAAAGTGATGAAGCAGCTGAAGCGGCGGAGATACACCGGCTGGGGCAGGCTG
AGCCGGAAGCTGATCAACGGCATCCGGGACAAGCAGTCCGGCAAGACAATCCTGGATTTCCTGAAGTCCG
ACGGCTTCGCCAACAGAAACTTCATGCAGCTGATCCACGACGACAGCCTGACCTTTAAAGAGGACATCCA
GAAAGCCCAGGTGTCCGGCCAGGGCGATAGCCTGCACGAGCACATTGCCAATCTGGCCGGCAGCCCCGCC
ATTAAGAAGGGCATCCTGCAGACAGTGAAGGTGGTGGACGAGCTCGTGAAAGTGATGGGCCGGCACAAGC
CCGAGAACATCGTGATCGAAATGGCCAGAGAGAACCAGACCACCCAGAAGGGACAGAAGAACAGCCGCGA
GAGAATGAAGCGGATCGAAGAGGGCATCAAAGAGCTGGGCAGCCAGATCCTGAAAGAACACCCCGTGGAA
AACACCCAGCTGCAGAACGAGAAGCTGTACCTGTACTACCTGCAGAATGGGCGGGATATGTACGTGGACC
AGGAACTGGACATCAACCGGCTGTCCGACTACGATGTGGACCATATCGTGCCTCAGAGCTTTCTGAAGGA
CGACTCCATCGACAACAAGGTGCTGACCAGAAGCGACAAGAACCGGGGCAAGAGCGACAACGTGCCCTCC
GAAGAGGTCGTGAAGAAGATGAAGAACTACTGGCGGCAGCTGCTGAACGCCAAGCTGATTACCCAGAGAA
AGTTCGACAATCTGACCAAGGCCGAGAGAGGCGGCCTGAGCGAACTGGATAAGGCCGGCTTCATCAAGAG
ACAGCTGGTGGAAACCCGGCAGATCACAAAGCACGTGGCACAGATCCTGGACTCCCGGATGAACACTAAG
TACGACGAGAATGACAAGCTGATCCGGGAAGTGAAAGTGATCACCCTGAAGTCCAAGCTGGTGTCCGATT
TCCGGAAGGATTTCCAGTTTTACAAAGTGCGCGAGATCAACAACTACCACCACGCCCACGACGCCTACCT
GAACGCCGTCGTGGGAACCGCCCTGATCAAAAAGTACCCTAAGCTGGAAAGCGAGTTCGTGTACGGCGAC
TACAAGGTGTACGACGTGCGGAAGATGATCGCCAAGAGCGAGCAGGAAATCGGCAAGGCTACCGCCAAGT
ACTTCTTCTACAGCAACATCATGAACTTTTTCAAGACCGAGATTACCCTGGCCAACGGCGAGATCCGGAA
GCGGCCTCTGATCGAGACAAACGGCGAAACCGGGGAGATCGTGTGGGATAAGGGCCGGGATTTTGCCACC
GTGCGGAAAGTGCTGAGCATGCCCCAAGTGAATATCGTGAAAAAGACCGAGGTGCAGACAGGCGGCTTCA
GCAAAGAGTCTATCCTGCCCAAGAGGAACAGCGATAAGCTGATCGCCAGAAAGAAGGACTGGGACCCTAA
GAAGTACGGCGGCTTCGACAGCCCCACCGTGGCCTATTCTGTGCTGGTGGTGGCCAAAGTGGAAAAGGGC
AAGTCCAAGAAACTGAAGAGTGTGAAAGAGCTGCTGGGGATCACCATCATGGAAAGAAGCAGCTTCGAGA
AGAATCCCATCGACTTTCTGGAAGCCAAGGGCTACAAAGAAGTGAAAAAGGACCTGATCATCAAGCTGCC
TAAGTACTCCCTGTTCGAGCTGGAAAACGGCCGGAAGAGAATGCTGGCCTCTGCCGGCGAACTGCAGAAG
GGAAACGAACTGGCCCTGCCCTCCAAATATGTGAACTTCCTGTACCTGGCCAGCCACTATGAGAAGCTGA
AGGGCTCCCCCGAGGATAATGAGCAGAAACAGCTGTTTGTGGAACAGCACAAGCACTACCTGGACGAGAT
CATCGAGCAGATCAGCGAGTTCTCCAAGAGAGTGATCCTGGCCGACGCTAATCTGGACAAAGTGCTGTCC
GCCTACAACAAGCACCGGGATAAGCCCATCAGAGAGCAGGCCGAGAATATCATCCACCTGTTTACCCTGA
CCAATCTGGGAGCCCCTGCCGCCTTCAAGTACTTTGACACCACCATCGACCGGAAGAGGTACACCAGCAC
CAAAGAGGTGCTGGACGCCACCCTGATCCACCAGAGCATCACCGGCCTGTACGAGACACGGATCGACCTG
TCTCAGCTGGGAGGCGACAAAAGGCCGGCGGCCACGAAAAAGGCCGGCCAGGCAAAAAAGAAAAAGGAAT
TCGGCAGTGGAGAGGGCAGAGGAAGTCTGCTAACATGCGGTGACGTCGAGGAGAATCCTGGCCCAGTGAG
CAAGGGCGAGGAGCTGTTCACCGGGGTGGTGCCCATCCTGGTCGAGCTGGACGGCGACGTAAACGGCCAC
AAGTTCAGCGTGTCCGGCGAGGGCGAGGGCGATGCCACCTACGGCAAGCTGACCCTGAAGTTCATCTGCA
CCACCGGCAAGCTGCCCGTGCCCTGGCCCACCCTCGTGACCACCCTGACCTACGGCGTGCAGTGCTTCAG
CCGCTACCCCGACCACATGAAGCAGCACGACTTCTTCAAGTCCGCCATGCCCGAAGGCTACGTCCAGGAG
CGCACCATCTTCTTCAAGGACGACGGCAACTACAAGACCCGCGCCGAGGTGAAGTTCGAGGGCGACACCC
TGGTGAACCGCATCGAGCTGAAGGGCATCGACTTCAAGGAGGACGGCAACATCCTGGGGCACAAGCTGGA
GTACAACTACAACAGCCACAACGTCTATATCATGGCCGACAAGCAGAAGAACGGCATCAAGGTGAACTTC
AAGATCCGCCACAACATCGAGGACGGCAGCGTGCAGCTCGCCGACCACTACCAGCAGAACACCCCCATCG
GCGACGGCCCCGTGCTGCTGCCCGACAACCACTACCTGAGCACCCAGTCCGCCCTGAGCAAAGACCCCAA
CGAGAAGCGCGATCACATGGTCCTGCTGGAGTTCGTGACCGCCGCCGGGATCACTCTCGGCATGGACGAG
CTGTACAAGGAATTCTAACTAGAGCTCGCTGATCAGCCTCGACTGTGCCTTCTAGTTGCCAGCCATCTGT
TGTTTGCCCCTCCCCCGTGCCTTCCTTGACCCTGGAAGGTGCCACTCCCACTGTCCTTTCCTAATAAAAT
GAGGAAATTGCATCGCATTGTCTGAGTAGGTGTCATTCTATTCTGGGGGGTGGGGTGGGGCAGGACAGCA
AGGGGGAGGATTGGGAAGAGAATAGCAGGCATGCTGGGGAGCGGCCGCAGGAACCCCTAGTGATGGAGTT
GGCCACTCCCTCTCTGCGCGCTCGCTCGCTCACTGAGGCCGGGCGACCAAAGGTCGCCCGACGCCCGGGC
TTTGCCCGGGCGGCCTCAGTGAGCGAGCGAGCGCGCAGCTGCCTGCAGGGGCGCCTGATGCGGTATTTTC
TCCTTACGCATCTGTGCGGTATTTCACACCGCATA
[95 nt withheld, positions 5496-5590]
T
[46 nt withheld, positions 5592-5637]
C
[141 nt withheld, positions 5639-5779]
CCTTTGACGTTGGAGTCCACGTTCTTT
[37 nt withheld, positions 5807-5843]
ACTCTATCTCGGGCTATTCTTTTGATTTATAAGGGATTTTGCCGATTTCGGTCTATTGGTTAAAAAATGA
GCTGATTTAACAAAAATTTAACGCGAATTTTAACAAAATATTAACGTTTACAATTTTATGGTGCACTCTC
AGTACAATCTGCTCTGATGCCGCATAGTTAAGCCAGCCCCGACACCCGCCAACACCCGCTGACGCGCCCT
GACGGGCTTGTCTGCTCCCGGCATCCGCTTACAGACAAGCTGTGACCGTCTCCGGGAGCTGCATGTGTCA
GAGGTTTTCACCGTCATCACCGAAACGCGCGAGACGAAAGGGCCTCGTGATACGCCTATTTTTATAGGTT
AATGTCATGATAATAATGGTTTCTTAGACGTCAGGTGGCACTTTTCGGGGAAATGTGCGCGGAACCCCTA
TTTGTTTATTTTTCTAAATACATTCAAATATGTATCCGCTCATGAGACAATAACCCTGATAAATGCTTCA
ATAATATTGAAAAAGGAAGAGTATGAGTATTCAACATTTCCGTGTCGCCCTTATTCCCTTTTTTGCGGCA
TTTTGCCTTCCTGTTTTTGCTCACCCAGAAACGCTGGTGAAAGTAAAAGATGCTGAAGATCAGTTGGGTG
CACGAGTGGGTTACATCGAACTGGATCTCAACAGCGGTAAGATCCTTGAGAGTTTTCGCCCCGAAGAACG
TTTTCCAATGATGAGCACTTTTAAAGTTCTGCTATGTGGCGCGGTATTATCCCGTATTGACGCCGGGCAA
GAGCAACTCGGTCGCCGCATACACTATTCTCAGAATGACTTGGTTGAGTACTCACCAGTCACAGAAAAGC
ATCTTACGGATGGCATGACAGTAAGAGAATTATGCAGTGCTGCCATAACCATGAGTGATAACACTGCGGC
CAACTTACTTCTGACAACGATCGGAGGACCGAAGGAGCTAACCGCTTTTTTGCACAACATGGGGGATCAT
GTAACTCGCCTTGATCGTTGGGAACCGGAGCTGAATGAAGCCATACCAAACGACGAGCGTGACACCACGA
TGCCTGTAGCAATGGCAACAACGTTGCGCAAACTATTAACTGGCGAACTACTTACTCTAGCTTCCCGGCA
ACAATTAATAGACTGGATGGAGGCGGATAAAGTTGCAGGACCACTTCTGCGCTCGGCCCTTCCGGCTGGC
TGGTTTATTGCTGATAAATCTGGAGCCGGTGAGCGTGGAAGCCGCGGTATCATTGCAGCACTGGGGCCAG
ATGGTAAGCCCTCCCGTATCGTAGTTATCTACACGACGGGGAGTCAGGCAACTATGGATGAACGAAATAG
ACAGATCGCTGAGATAGGTGCCTCACTGATTAAGCATTGGTAACTGTCAGACCAAGTTTACTCATATATA
CTTTAGATTGATTTAAAACTTCATTTTTAATTTAAAAGGATCTAGGTGAAGATCCTTTTTGATAATCTCA
TGACCAAAATCCCTTAACGTGAGTTTTCGTTCCACTGAGCGTCAGACCCCGTAGAAAAGATCAAAGGATC
TTCTTGAGATCCTTTTTTTCTGCGCGTAATCTGCTGCTTGCAAACAAAAAAACCACCGCTACCAGCGGTG
GTTTGTTTGCCGGATCAAGAGCTACCAACTCTTTTTCCGAAGGTAACTGGCTTCAGCAGAGCGCAGATAC
CAAATACTGTTCTTCTAGTGTAGCCGTAGTTAGGCCACCACTTCAAGAACTCTGTAGCACCGCCTACATA
CCTCGCTCTGCTAATCCTGTTACCAGTGGCTGCTGCCAGTGGCGATAAGTCGTGTCTTACCGGGTTGGAC
TCAAGACGATAGTTACCGGATAAGGCGCAGCGGTCGGGCTGAACGGGGGGTTCGTGCACACAGCCCAGCT
TGGAGCGAACGACCTACACCGAACTGAGATACCTACAGCGTGAGCTATGAGAAAGCGCCACGCTTCCCGA
AGGGAGAAAGGCGGACAGGTATCCGGTAAGCGGCAGGGTCGGAACAGGAGAGCGCACGAGGGAGCTTCCA
GGGGGAAACGCCTGGTATCTTTATAGTCCTGTCGGGTTTCGCCACCTCTGACTTGAGCGTCGATTTTTGT
GATGCTCGTCAGGGGGGCGGAGCCTATGGAAAAACGCCAGCAACGCGGCCTTTTTACGGTTCCTGGCCTT
TTGCTGGCCTTTTGCTCACATGTGAGGGCCTATTTCCCATGATTCCTTCATATTTGCATATACGATACAA
GGCTGTTAGAGAGATAATTGGAATTAATTTGACTGTAAACACAAAGATATTAGTACAAAATACGTGACGT
AGAAAGTAATAATTTCTTGGGTAGTTTGCAGTTTTAAAATTATGTTTTAAAATGGACTATCATATGCTTA
CCGTAACTTGAAAGTATTTCGATTTCTTGGCTTTATATATCTTGTGGAAAGGACGAAACACCGACCTTAA
TCTCCCTGCACATGTTTTAGAGCTAGAAATAGCAAGTTAAAATAAGGCTAGTCCGTTATCAACTTGAAAA
AGTGGCACCGAGTCGGTGCTTTTTTGTTTTAGAGCTAGAAATAGCAAGTTAAAATAAGGCTAGTCCGTTT
TTAGCGCGTGCGCCAATTCTGCAGACAAATGGCTCTAGAGGTACCCGTTACATAACTTACGGTAAATGGC
CCGCCTGGCTGACCGCCCAACGACCCCCGCCCATTGACGTCAATAGTAACGCCAATAGGGACTTTCCATT
GACGTCAATGGGTGGAGTATTTACGGTAAACTGCCCACTTGGCAGTACATCAAGTGTATCATATGCCAAG
TACGCCCCCTATTGACGTCAATGACGGTAAATGGCCCGCCTGGCATTGTGCCCAGTACATGACCTTATGG
GACTTTCCTACTTGGCAGTACATCTACGTATTAGTCATCGCTATTACCATGGTCGAGGTGAGCCCCACGT
TCTGCTTCACTCTCCCCATCTCCCCCCCCTCCCCACCCCCAATTTTGTATTTATTTATTTTTTAATTATT
TTGTGCAGCGATGGGGGCGGGGGGGGGGGGGGGSGCGCGCCAGGCGGGGCGGGGCGGGGCGAGGGGCGGG
GSGGGGSGRGGSGGAGAGGTGCGGCGGCAGCCAATCAGAGCGGCGCGCTCCGAAAGTTTCCTTTTATGGC
GAGGCGGCGGCGGCGGCGGCCCTATAAAAAGCGAAGCGCGCGGCGGGCGGGAGTCGCTGCGCGCTGCCTT
CGCCCCGTGCCCCGCTCCGCCGCCGCCTCGCGCCGCCCGCCCCGGCTCTGACTGACCGCGTTACTCCCAC
AGGTGAGCGGGCGGGACGGCCCTTCTCCTCCGGGCTGTAATTAGCTGAGCAAGAGGTAAGGGTTTAAGGG
ATGGTTGGTTGGTGGGGTATTAATGTTTAATTACCTGGAGCACCTGCCTGAAATCACTTTTTTTCAGGTT
GGACCGGTGCCACCATG
