[The description below was written by a language model from this plasmid's Addgene catalogue record.]
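Description:
PX458_KDM3A_1 is a CRISPR plasmid built on the PX458 backbone and carrying a guide RNA directed against the 3' end of the human KDM3A gene (also known as JMJD1A or JHDM2A), which encodes a histone lysine demethylase. The guide sequence was introduced by Gibson cloning. The plasmid is maintained in E. coli as a high-copy construct under ampicillin selection. No feature table accompanies the record, so its regulatory elements are not itemised. PX458 is generally known as an all-in-one mammalian expression vector in which a U6 promoter drives the guide RNA scaffold and a separate cassette expresses Streptococcus pyogenes Cas9 linked through a 2A peptide to GFP, which lets transfected cells be identified or sorted by fluorescence. These details come from general knowledge of the backbone rather than from the recorded fields.

The construct belongs to a CRISPR-based epitope tagging system designed to add a tag, currently FLAG, to endogenous proteins. In this approach, Cas9 cleavage near the stop codon at the 3' end of the coding region stimulates homology-directed repair from a separately supplied donor template, placing the tag in frame at the C-terminus of the native protein. The tagged protein, expressed from its own locus, can then be immunoprecipitated with a standard anti-tag antibody for ChIP-seq, avoiding the need for a target-specific antibody. The "_1" suffix suggests it may be one of several guides designed for this locus, though the record does not say so. The donor template is not part of this plasmid.
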