Addgene plasmid #86321: PX458_KDM3A_1
Purpose: Encodes gRNA for 3' target of human KDM3A
Depositing lab: Eric Mendenhall & Richard M. Myers. Depositing organization: University of Alabama in Huntsville. Publication: CETCh-seq: CRISPR epitope tagging ChIP-seq of DNA-binding proteins. Savic D, Partridge EC, Newberry KM, Smith SB, Meadows SK, Roberts BS, Mackiewicz M, Mendenhall EM, Myers RM. Genome Res. 2015 Sep 9. 10.1101/gr.193540.115 PubMed 26355004.
Backbone
  Vector backbone: PX458
  Vector type: CRISPR
Growth in bacteria
  Bacterial resistance: Ampicillin, 100 μg/mL
  Growth temperature: 37°C
  Growth strain: DH5alpha
  Copy number: High Copy
Gene/Insert
  Gene/Insert name: gRNA against KDM3A
  gRNA/shRNA sequence: GACCTTAATCTCCCTGCACAT
  Species: H. sapiens (human)
  Entrez Gene: KDM3A (a.k.a. JHDM2A, JHMD2A, JMJD1, JMJD1A, TSGA)
  Cloning method: Gibson Cloning
  Sequencing primers: 5′ pBR322ori-F
Terms and licenses: Academic/Nonprofit Terms; Industry Terms: Not Available to Industry
Depositor comments: Note: This plasmid is part of the Mendenhall and Meyers CRISPR-based Tagging system to add a tag (currently using FLAG) to endogenous proteins. Please see https://www.addgene.org/crispr/tagging/ for more details.
How to cite: PX458_KDM3A_1 was a gift from Eric Mendenhall & Richard M. Myers (Addgene plasmid # 86321 ; http://n2t.net/addgene:86321 ; RRID:Addgene_86321)
